>Addgene plasmid #32274 | TAL035 | depositor full sequence | sequence record 36586 | TAL035 sequence 2827 bps
TCGCGCGTTTCGGTGATGACGGTGAAAACCTCTGACACATGCAGCTCCCGGAGACGGTCACAGCTTGTCT
GTAAGCGGATGCCGGGAGCAGACAAGCCCGTCAGGGCGCGTCAGCGGGTGTTGGCGGGTGTCGGGGCTGG
CTTAACTATGCGGCATCAGAGCAGATTGTACTGAGAGTGCACCATATGCGGTGTGAAATACCGCACAGAT
GCGTAAGGAGAAAATACCGCATCAGGCGCCATTCGCCATTCAGGCTGCGCAACTGTTGGGAAGGGCGATC
GGTGCGGGCCTCTTCGCTATTACGCCAGCTGGCGAAAGGGGGATGTGCTGCAAGGCGATTAAGTTGGGTA
ACGCCAGGGTTTTCCCAGTCACGACGTTGTAAAACGACGGCCAGTGAATTCGAGCTCGGTACCTCGCGAA
TGCATCTAGAGAAGACAACTGACTCCCGATCAAGTTGTAGCGATTGCGTCCAACGGTGGAGGGAAACAAG
CATTGGAGACTGTCCAACGGCTCCTTCCCGTGTTGTGTCAAGCCCACGGTCTGAAGAGACCGGATCCCGG
GCCCGTCGACTGCAGAGGCCTGCATGCAAGCTTGGCGTAATCATGGTCATAGCTGTTTCCTGTGTGAAAT
TGTTATCCGCTCACAATTCCACACAACATACGAGCCGGAAGCATAAAGTGTAAAGCCTGGGGTGCCTAAT
GAGTGAGCTAACTCACATTAATTGCGTTGCGCTCACTGCCCGCTTTCCAGTCGGGAAACCTGTCGTGCCA
GCTGCATTAATGAATCGGCCAACGCGCGGGGAGAGGCGGTTTGCGTATTGGGCGCTCTTCCGCTTCCTCG
CTCACTGACTCGCTGCGCTCGGTCGTTCGGCTGCGGCGAGCGGTATCAGCTCACTCAAAGGCGGTAATAC
GGTTATCCACAGAATCAGGGGATAACGCAGGAAAGAACATGTGAGCAAAAGGCCAGCAAAAGGCCAGGAA
CCGTAAAAAGGCCGCGTTGCTGGCGTTTTTCCATAGGCTCCGCCCCCCTGACGAGCATCACAAAAATCGA
CGCTCAAGTCAGAGGTGGCGAAACCCGACAGGACTATAAAGATACCAGGCGTTTCCCCCTGGAAGCTCCC
TCGTGCGCTCTCCTGTTCCGACCCTGCCGCTTACCGGATACCTGTCCGCCTTTCTCCCTTCGGGAAGCGT
GGCGCTTTCTCATAGCTCACGCTGTAGGTATCTCAGTTCGGTGTAGGTCGTTCGCTCCAAGCTGGGCTGT
GTGCACGAACCCCCCGTTCAGCCCGACCGCTGCGCCTTATCCGGTAACTATCGTCTTGAGTCCAACCCGG
TAAGACACGACTTATCGCCACTGGCAGCAGCCACTGGTAACAGGATTAGCAGAGCGAGGTATGTAGGCGG
TGCTACAGAGTTCTTGAAGTGGTGGCCTAACTACGGCTACACTAGAAGAACAGTATTTGGTATCTGCGCT
CTGCTGAAGCCAGTTACCTTCGGAAAAAGAGTTGGTAGCTCTTGATCCGGCAAACAAACCACCGCTGGTA
GCGGTGGTTTTTTTGTTTGCAAGCAGCAGATTACGCGCAGAAAAAAAGGATCTCAAGAAGATCCTTTGAT
CTTTTCTACGGGGTCTGACGCTCAGTGGAACGAAAACTCACGTTAAGGGATTTTGGTCATGAGATTATCA
AAAAGGATCTTCACCTAGATCCTTTTAAATTAAAAATGAAGTTTTAAATCAATCTAAAGTATATATGAGT
AAACTTGGTCTGACAGTTACCAATGCTTAATCAGTGAGGCACCTATCTCAGCGATCTGTCTATTTCGTTC
ATCCATAGTTGCCTGACTCCCCGTCGTGTAGATAACTACGATACGGGAGGGCTTACCATCTGGCCCCAGT
GCTGCAATGATACCGCGAGAGCCACGCTCACCGGCTCCAGATTTATCAGCAATAAACCAGCCAGCCGGAA
GGGCCGAGCGCAGAAGTGGTCCTGCAACTTTATCCGCCTCCATCCAGTCTATTAATTGTTGCCGGGAAGC
TAGAGTAAGTAGTTCGCCAGTTAATAGTTTGCGCAACGTTGTTGCCATTGCTACAGGCATCGTGGTGTCA
CGCTCGTCGTTTGGTATGGCTTCATTCAGCTCCGGTTCCCAACGATCAAGGCGAGTTACATGATCCCCCA
TGTTGTGCAAAAAAGCGGTTAGCTCCTTCGGTCCTCCGATCGTTGTCAGAAGTAAGTTGGCCGCAGTGTT
ATCACTCATGGTTATGGCAGCACTGCATAATTCTCTTACTGTCATGCCATCCGTAAGATGCTTTTCTGTG
ACTGGTGAGTACTCAACCAAGTCATTCTGAGAATAGTGTATGCGGCGACCGAGTTGCTCTTGCCCGGCGT
CAATACGGGATAATACCGCGCCACATAGCAGAACTTTAAAAGTGCTCATCATTGGAAAACGTTCTTCGGG
GCGAAAACTCTCAAGGATCTTACCGCTGTTGAGATCCAGTTCGATGTAACCCACTCGTGCACCCAACTGA
TCTTCAGCATCTTTTACTTTCACCAGCGTTTCTGGGTGAGCAAAAACAGGAAGGCAAAATGCCGCAAAAA
AGGGAATAAGGGCGACACGGAAATGTTGAATACTCATACTCTTCCTTTTTCAATATTATTGAAGCATTTA
TCAGGGTTATTGTCTCATGAGCGGATACATATTTGAATGTATTTAGAAAAATAAACAAATAGGGGTTCCG
CGCACATTTCCCCGAAAAGTGCCACCTGACGTCTAAGAAACCATTATTATCATGACATTAACCTATAAAA
ATAGGCGTATCACGAGGCCCTTTCGTC
Features (pLannotate 1.2.2; 10 found; start..end, strand, type, name):
    137..236     +  misc_feature   bom (fragment): basis of mobility region from pBR322
    242..399     -  CDS            lacZα (fragment): LacZα fragment of β-galactosidase; lacZ fragment
    630..646     -  protein_bind   lac operator: The lac repressor binds to the lac operator to inhibit transcription in E. coli. This inhibition can be relieved by adding lactose or isopropyl-β-D-thiogalactopyranoside (IPTG). lac repressor encoded by lacI
    654..684     -  promoter       lac promoter: promoter for the E. coli lac operon
    699..720     -  protein_bind   CAP binding site: CAP binding activates transcription in the presence of cAMP. E. coli catabolite activator protein
    733..825     -  CDS            lacI (fragment): lac repressor; lacI; The lac repressor binds to the lac operator to inhibit transcription in E. coli. This inhibition can be relieved by adding lactose or isopropyl-β-D-thiogalactopyranoside (IPTG).
   1008..1596    -  rep_origin     ori: high-copy-number ColE1/pMB1/pBR322/pUC origin of replication
   1767..2627    -  CDS            AmpR: β-lactamase; bla; confers resistance to ampicillin, carbenicillin, and related antibiotics
   2628..2732    -  promoter       AmpR promoter: bla
   2827..35      +  CDS            rop (fragment) (across the origin): Rop protein, which maintains plasmids at low copy number; rop
