[The description below was written by a language model from this plasmid's Addgene catalogue record and pLannotate feature annotations shown in this document.]
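Description:
TAL035 is a small bacterial cloning plasmid that archives a single building block for assembling engineered TAL effector (TALE) repeat arrays, from a collection associated with work on TALEN-mediated gene disruption in somatic zebrafish cells. The backbone is pUC57-ΔBsaI, a pUC57 derivative in which a silent C-to-G change in a valine codon removes the backbone's extra BsaI site, presumably so that BsaI can be used during assembly without cutting the vector. That position falls within the annotated β-lactamase coding region. The plasmid replicates in E. coli at high copy from a ColE1/pUC-type origin and is selected with ampicillin through AmpR driven by its own bla promoter.

The insert is only 119 bp, giving a total of 2,827 bp. Its alternative names describe it as a Type III C-terminal unit, γ' class, carrying the NG repeat-variable diresidue that specifies recognition of thymine. This indicates a module intended for the last position of a repeat array. It was placed between a BbsI site, which was destroyed in cloning, and a BamHI site, which was retained. The automated feature table does not annotate the TAL repeat itself. It lists only backbone elements: a lacZα fragment with the lac promoter, operator and CAP binding site, plus short remnants of lacI, bom and rop that are typical of pUC-family vectors. The gap between the lacZα fragment and the lac operator is the likely location of the insert.

No eukaryotic promoter, nuclease domain or expression cassette is recorded, so TAL035 is not an expression vector. It serves as a source of one repeat module to be excised and joined with other units by restriction enzyme-based assembly when building custom TALE arrays and TALENs.
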