Addgene plasmid #32274: TAL035
Depositing lab: Keith Joung. Depositing organization: Massachusetts General Hospital. Publication: Targeted gene disruption in somatic zebrafish cells using engineered TALENs. Sander JD, Cade L, Khayter C, Reyon D, Peterson RT, Joung JK, Yeh JR. Nat Biotechnol. 2011 Aug 5;29(8):697-8. doi: 10.1038/nbt.1934. PubMed 21822241.
Backbone
  Vector backbone: pUC57-ΔBsaI
  Backbone size w/o insert (bp): 2708
  Modifications to backbone: Silent valine mutation (C->G) at position 1794 to destroy alternate BsaI restriction site in pUC57
Growth in bacteria
  Bacterial resistance: Ampicillin, 100 μg/mL
  Growth temperature: 37°C
  Growth strain: XL1 Blue
  Copy number: High Copy
Gene/Insert
  Gene/Insert name: TAL035 (alt names: U (Type III C-terminal- T/NG); γ' / SNG / T)
  Insert size (bp): 119
  Cloning method: Restriction Enzyme; 5′ cloning site BbsI (destroyed during cloning); 3′ cloning site BamHI (not destroyed)
  Sequencing primers: 5′ OK163
Terms and licenses: Academic/Nonprofit Terms; Industry Terms: Not Available to Industry
How to cite: TAL035 was a gift from Keith Joung (Addgene plasmid # 32274 ; http://n2t.net/addgene:32274 ; RRID:Addgene_32274)
