>Addgene plasmid #32274 | TAL035 | addgene partial sequence | sequence record 37808 | LacZ-F2 5'-cctcttcgctattacgccag-3'
ACGCCAGGGTTTTCCCAGTCACGACGTTGTAAAACGACGGCCAGTGAATTCGAGCTCGGTACCTCGCGAA
TGCATCTAGAGAAGACAACTGACTCCCGATCAAGTTGTAGCGATTGCGTCCAACGGTGGAGGGAAACAAG
CATTGGAGACTGTCCAACGGCTCCTTCCCGTGTTGTGTCAAGCCCACGGTCTGAAGAGACCGGATCCCGG
GCCCGTCGACTGCAGAGGCCTGCATGCAAGCTTGGCGTAATCATGGTCATAGCTGTTTCCTGTGTGAAAT
TGTTATCCGCTCACAATTCCACACAACATACGAGCCGGAAGCATAAAGTGTAAAGCCTGGGGTGCCTAAT
GAGTGAGCTAACTCACATTAATTGCGTTGCGCTCACTGCCCGCTTTCCAGTCGGGAAACCTGTCGTGCCA
GCTGCATTAATGAATCGGCCAACGCGCGGGGAGAGGCGGTTTGCGTATTGGGCGCTCTTCCGCTTCCTCG
CTCACTGACTCGCTGCGCTCGGTCGTTCGGCTGCGGCGAGCGGTATCAGCTCACTCAAAGGCGGTAATAC
GGTTATCCACAGAATCAGGGGATAACGCAGGAAAGAACATGTGAGCAAAAGGCCAGCAAAAGGCCAGGAA
CCGTAAAAAGGCCGCGTTGCTGGCGTTTTTCCATAGGCTCCGCCCCCCTGACGAGCATCACAAAAATCGA
CGCTCAAGTCAGAGGTGGCGAAACCCGACAGGACTATAAAGATACCA
